>Addgene plasmid #199162 | pET-6xHis-GFP(+18) | addgene full sequence | sequence record 392684 | Addgene NGS Result
GGGGAATTGTGAGCGGATAACAATTCCCCTCTAGAAATAATTTTGTTTAACTTTAAGAAGGAGATATACC
ATGGGTCATCACCACCACCATCACGGTGGCGCTAGCAAAGGTGAACGTCTGTTTACTGGTGTAGTACCGA
TCTTAGTGGAATTAAAGGGCGACGTGAACGGTCATAAATTTAGCGTGCGCGGCAAAGGCAAAGGTGACGC
TACCAATGGTAAATTGACCCTGAAGTTTATTTGCACAACAGGCAAATTACCCGTTCCGTGGCCCACCTTA
GTGACCACCCTGACCTATGGCGTTCAGTGCTTCAGTCGTTACCCTAAACATATGAAACAACACGATTTTT
TCAAATCAGCCATGCCTGAAGGATATGTTCAAGAGCGTACAATCAGCTTCAAGAAGGATGGCAAATATAA
AACGCGTGCGGAAGTGAAATTTGAAGGCCGCACATTAGTAAATCGTATCGAACTGAAAGGTCGTGACTTC
AAAGAAAAAGGCAACATTTTAGGCCATAAACTGCGTTATAACTTTAATTCTCATAAGGTGTATATTACGG
CCGATAAACAGAAGAATGGTATCAAGGCAAATTTCAAAATTCGCCATAACGTGGAGGACGGCAGCGTTCA
ATTAGCGGATCATTATCAACAAAACACGCCGATTGGTGATGGGCCTGTACTGTTACCTCGCAACCACTAC
CTGAGCACCCAATCTGCCCTGAGCAAAGATCCGAAAGAAAAACGCGATCACATGGTTCTGTTAGAATTCG
TGACCGCTGCAGGCATTACGCACGGAATGGACGAACGCTACAAGTAATAATGAGGTACCCTCGAGTCTGG
TAAAGAAACCGCTGCTGCGAAATTTGAACGCCAGCACATGGACTCGTCTACTAGCGCAGCTTAATTAACC
TAGGCTGCTGCCACCGCTGAGCAATAACTAGCATAACCCCTTGGGGCCTCTAAACGGGTCTTGAGGGGTT
TTTTGCTGAAAGGAGGAACTATATCCGGATTGGCGAATGGG
[124 nt withheld, positions 1022-1145]
C
[91 nt withheld, positions 1147-1237]
A
[49 nt withheld, positions 1239-1287]
CCTTTGACGTTGGAGTCCACGTTCTTT
[37 nt withheld, positions 1315-1351]
ACCCTATCTCGGTCTATTCTTTTGATTTATAAGGGATTTTGCCGATTTCGGCCTATTGGTTAAAAAATGA
GCTGATTTAACAAAAATTTAACGCGAATTTTAACAAAATATTAACGTTTACAATTTCTGGCGGCACGATG
GCATGAGATTATCAAAAAGGATCTTCACCTAGATCCTTTTAAATTAAAAATGAAGTTTTAAATCAATCTA
AAGTATATATGAGTAAACTTGGTCTGACAGTTACCAATGCTTAATCAGTGAGGCACCTATCTCAGCGATC
TGTCTATTTCGTTCATCCATAGTTGCCTGACTCCCCGTCGTGTAGATAACTACGATACGGGAGGGCTTAC
CATCTGGCCCCAGTGCTGCAATGATACCGCGAGACCCACGCTCACCGGCTCCAGATTTATCAGCAATAAA
CCAGCCAGCCGGAAGGGCCGAGCGCAGAAGTGGTCCTGCAACTTTATCCGCCTCCATCCAGTCTATTAAT
TGTTGCCGGGAAGCTAGAGTAAGTAGTTCGCCAGTTAATAGTTTGCGCAACGTTGTTGCCATTGCTACAG
GCATCGTGGTGTCACGCTCGTCGTTTGGTATGGCTTCATTCAGCTCCGGTTCCCAACGATCAAGGCGAGT
TACATGATCCCCCATGTTGTGCAAAAAAGCGGTTAGCTCCTTCGGTCCTCCGATCGTTGTCAGAAGTAAG
TTGGCCGCAGTGTTATCACTCATGGTTATGGCAGCACTGCATAATTCTCTTACTGTCATGCCATCCGTAA
GATGCTTTTCTGTGACTGGTGAGTACTCAACCAAGTCATTCTGAGAATAGTGTATGCGGCGACCGAGTTG
CTCTTGCCCGGCGTCAATACGGGATAATACCGCGCCACATAGCAGAACTTTAAAAGTGCTCATCATTGGA
AAACGTTCTTCGGGGCGAAAACTCTCAAGGATCTTACCGCTGTTGAGATCCAGTTCGATGTAACCCACTC
GTGCACCCAACTGATCTTCAGCATCTTTTACTTTCACCAGCGTTTCTGGGTGAGCAAAAACAGGAAGGCA
AAATGCCGCAAAAAAGGGAATAAGGGCGACACGGAAATGTTGAATACTCATACTCTTCCTTTTTCAATCA
TGATTGAAGCATTTATCAGGGTTATTGTCTCATGAGCGGATACATATTTGAATGTATTTAGAAAAATAAA
CAAATAGGTCATGACCAAAATCCCTTAACGTGAGTTTTCGTTCCACTGAGCGTCAGACCCCGTAGAAAAG
ATCAAAGGATCTTCTTGAGATCCTTTTTTTCTGCGCGTAATCTGCTGCTTGCAAACAAAAAAACCACCGC
TACCAGCGGTGGTTTGTTTGCCGGATCAAGAGCTACCAACTCTTTTTCCGAAGGTAACTGGCTTCAGCAG
AGCGCAGATACCAAATACTGTCCTTCTAGTGTAGCCGTAGTTAGGCCACCACTTCAAGAACTCTGTAGCA
CCGCCTACATACCTCGCTCTGCTAATCCTGTTACCAGTGGCTGCTGCCAGTGGCGATAAGTCGTGTCTTA
CCGGGTTGGACTCAAGACGATAGTTACCGGATAAGGCGCAGCGGTCGGGCTGAACGGGGGGTTCGTGCAC
ACAGCCCAGCTTGGAGCGAACGACCTACACCGAACTGAGATACCTACAGCGTGAGCTATGAGAAAGCGCC
ACGCTTCCCGAAGGGAGAAAGGCGGACAGGTATCCGGTAAGCGGCAGGGTCGGAACAGGAGAGCGCACGA
GGGAGCTTCCAGGGGGAAACGCCTGGTATCTTTATAGTCCTGTCGGGTTTCGCCACCTCTGACTTGAGCG
TCGATTTTTGTGATGCTCGTCAGGGGGGCGGAGCCTATGGAAAAACGCCAGCAACGCGGCCTTTTTACGG
TTCCTGGCCTTTTGCTGGCCTTTTGCTCACATGTTCTTTCCTGCGTTATCCCCTGATTCTGTGGATAACC
GTATTACCGCCTTTGAGTGAGCTGATACCGCTCGCCGCAGCCGAACGACCGAGCGCAGCGAGTCAGTGAG
CGAGGAAGCGGAAGAGCGCCTGATGCGGTATTTTCTCCTTACGCATCTGTGCGGTATTTCACACCGCAAT
GGTGCACTCTCAGTACAATCTGCTCTGATGCCGCATAGTTAAGCCAGTATACACTCCGCTATCGCTACGT
GACTGGGTCATGGCTGCGCCCCGACACCCGCCAACACCCGCTGACGCGCCCTGACGGGCTTGTCTGCTCC
CGGCATCCGCTTACAGACAAGCTGTGACCGTCTCCGGGAGCTGCATGTGTCAGAGGTTTTCACCGTCATC
ACCGAAACGCGCGAGGCAGCTGCGGTAAAGCTCATCAGCGTGGTCGTGAAGCGATTCACAGATGTCTGCC
TGTTCATCCGCGTCCAGCTCGTTGAGTTTCTCCAGAAGCGTTAATGTCTGGCTTCTGATAAAGCGGGCCA
TGTTAAGGGCGGTTTTTTCCTGTTTGGTCACTGATGCCTCCGTGTAAGGGGGATTTCTGTTCATGGGGGT
AATGATACCGATGAAACGAGAGAGGATGCTCACGATACGGGTTACTGATGATGAACATGCCCGGTTACTG
GAACGTTGTGAGGGTAAACAACTGGCGGTATGGATGCGGCGGGACCAGAGAAAAATCACTCAGGGTCAAT
GCCAGCGCTTCGTTAATACAGATGTAGGTGTTCCACAGGGTAGCCAGCAGCATCCTGCGATGCAGATCCG
GAACATAATGGTGCAGGGCGCTGACTTCCGCGTTTCCAGACTTTACGAAACACGGAAACCGAAGACCATT
CATGTTGTTGCTCAGGTCGCAGACGTTTTGCAGCAGCAGTCGCTTCACGTTCGCTCGCGTATCGGTGATT
CATTCTGCTAACCAGTAAGGCAACCCCGCCAGCCTAGCCGGGTCCTCAACGACAGGAGCACGATCATGCT
AGTCATGCCCCGCGCCCACCGGAAGGAGCTGACTGGGTTGAAGGCTCTCAAGGGCATCGGTCGAGATCCC
GGTGCCTAATGAGTGAGCTAACTTACATTAATTGCGTTGCGCTCACTGCCCGCTTTCCAGTCGGGAAACC
TGTCGTGCCAGCTGCATTAATGAATCGGCCAACGCGCGGGGAGAGGCGGTTTGCGTATTGGGCGCCAGGG
TGGTTTTTCTTTTCACCAGTGAGACGGGCAACAGCTGATTGCCCTTCACCGCCTGGCCCTGAGAGAGTTG
CAGCAAGCGGTCCACGCTGGTTTGCCCCAGCAGGCGAAAATCCTGTTTGATGGTGGTTAACGGCGGGATA
TAACATGAGCTGTCTTCGGTATCGTCGTATCCCACTACCGAGATGTCCGCACCAACGCGCAGCCCGGACT
CGGTAATGGCGCGCATTGCGCCCAGCGCCATCTGATCGTTGGCAACCAGCATCGCAGTGGGAACGATGCC
CTCATTCAGCATTTGCATGGTTTGTTGAAAACCGGACATGGCACTCCAGTCGCCTTCCCGTTCCGCTATC
GGCTGAATTTGATTGCGAGTGAGATATTTATGCCAGCCAGCCAGACGCAGACGCGCCGAGACAGAACTTA
ATGGGCCCGCTAACAGCGCGATTTGCTGGTGACCCAATGCGACCAGATGCTCCACGCCCAGTCGCGTACC
GTCTTCATGGGAGAAAATAATACTGTTGATGGGTGTCTGGTCAGAGACATCAAGAAATAACGCCGGAACA
TTAGTGCAGGCAGCTTCCACAGCAATGGCATCCTGGTCATCCAGCGGATAGTTAATGATCAGCCCACTGA
CGCGTTGCGCGAGAAGATTGTGCACCGCCGCTTTACAGGCTTCGACGCCGCTTCGTTCTACCATCGACAC
CACCACGCTGGCACCCAGTTGATCGGCGCGAGATTTAATCGCCGCGACAATTTGCGACGGCGCGTGCAGG
GCCAGACTGGAGGTGGCAACGCCAATCAGCAACGACTGTTTGCCCGCCAGTTGTTGTGCCACGCGGTTGG
GAATGTAATTCAGCTCCGCCATCGCCGCTTCCACTTTTTCCCGCGTTTTCGCAGAAACGTGGCTGGCCTG
GTTCACCACGCGGGAAACGGTCTGATAAGAGACACCGGCATACTCTGCGACATCGTATAACGTTACTGGT
TTCACATTCACCACCCTGAATTGACTCTCTTCCGGGCGCTATCATGCCATACCGCGAAAGGTTTTGCGCC
ATTCGATGGTGTCCGGGATCTCGACGCTCTCCCTTATGCGACTCCTGCATTAGGAAGCAGCCCAGTAGTA
GGTTGAGGCCGTTGAGCACCGCCGCCGCAAGGAATGGTGCATGCAAGGAGATGGCGCCCAACAGTCCCCC
GGCCACGGGGCCTGCCACCATACCCACGCCGAAACAAGCGCTCATGAGCCCGAAGTGGCGAGCCCGATCT
TCCCCATCGGTGATGTCGGCGATATAGGCGCCAGCAACCGCACCTGTGGCGCCGGTGATGCCGGCCACGA
TGCGTCCGGCGTAGAGGATCGAGATCGATCTCGATCCCGCGAAATTAATACGACTCACTATA
Features (pLannotate 1.2.2; 19 found; start..end, strand, type, name):
      3..27      +  protein_bind   lac operator: The lac repressor binds to the lac operator to inhibit transcription in E. coli. This inhibition can be relieved by adding lactose or isopropyl-β-D-thiogalactopyranoside (IPTG). lac repressor encoded by lacI
     42..64      +  RBS            RBS: efficient ribosome binding site from bacteriophage T7 gene 10 (Olins and Rangwala, 1989)
    104..814     +  CDS            Superfolder GFP: Superfolder GFP is a basic (constitutively fluorescent) green fluorescent protein published in 2005, derived from Aequorea victoria. It is reported to be a very rapidly-maturing weak dimer.
    842..883     +  CDS            S-Tag (fragment): affinity and epitope tag derived from pancreatic ribonuclease A
    913..930     +  CDS            SET1 (fragment): solubility-enhancement tag derived from T7 phage gene 10B
    938..985     +  terminator     T7 terminator: transcription terminator for bacteriophage T7 RNA polymerase
   1022..1477    +  rep_origin     f1 ori (sequence partly withheld): f1 bacteriophage origin of replication; arrow indicates direction of (+) strand synthesis
   1592..2452    -  CDS            AmpR: β-lactamase; bla; confers resistance to ampicillin, carbenicillin, and related antibiotics
   2453..2545    -  promoter       AmpR promoter: bla
   2626..3214    +  rep_origin     ori: high-copy-number ColE1/pMB1/pBR322/pUC origin of replication
   3400..3539    -  misc_feature   bom: basis of mobility region from pBR322
   3641..3832    -  CDS            rop: Rop protein, which maintains plasmids at low copy number; rop
   3849..4229    +  CDS            YPB1_ECOLX: Protein predicted: Swiss-Prot protein existence level 4. From Escherichia coli.
   4291..4355    -  CDS            TcR (fragment): tetracycline efflux protein; tet; confers resistance to tetracycline
   4370..4391    -  protein_bind   CAP binding site: CAP binding activates transcription in the presence of cAMP. E. coli catabolite activator protein
   4404..5486    -  CDS            lacI: lac repressor; lacI; The lac repressor binds to the lac operator to inhibit transcription in E. coli. This inhibition can be relieved by adding lactose or isopropyl-β-D-thiogalactopyranoside (IPTG).
   5487..5564    -  promoter       lacI promoter: lacI
   5572..5851    -  CDS            TcR (fragment): tetracycline efflux protein; tet; confers resistance to tetracycline
   5877..2       +  promoter       T7 promoter (across the origin): promoter for bacteriophage T7 RNA polymerase
