[The description below was written by a language model from this plasmid's Addgene catalogue record and pLannotate feature annotations shown in this document.]
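Description:
pET-6xHis-GFP(+18) is a bacterial expression plasmid built on the pETDuet backbone (about 5.9 kb) for producing a positively supercharged green fluorescent protein in E. coli. It is propagated through a ColE1/pBR322-type origin and selected with ampicillin via the β-lactamase gene. The catalogue lists it as high copy, although the annotated backbone also carries the rop gene and the bom mobility region typical of pBR322-derived pET vectors. An f1 origin is present as well, and short tetracycline-resistance fragments are non-functional backbone remnants.

The payload is a 744 bp synthetic GFP(+18) coding sequence, annotated by similarity as superfolder GFP. It carries fifteen surface substitutions that mostly replace acidic or neutral residues with lysine or arginine, shifting the protein towards a strongly positive net charge. A short N-terminal leader containing a hexahistidine tag allows purification by metal-affinity chromatography. Transcription is driven by a T7 promoter followed by a lac operator and the T7 gene 10 ribosome binding site, and it ends at a T7 terminator. The plasmid-encoded lacI supplies repressor, so expression is held off until IPTG induction in a host that provides T7 RNA polymerase. An S-tag fragment annotated downstream of the GFP sequence appears to be left over from the Duet cloning region, and the record does not list it as part of the expressed protein.

According to the record and its associated publication, the construct is used to express supercharged GFP in E. coli, in work on how tuning protein electrostatics drives formation of biomolecular condensates in bacteria.
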