Addgene plasmid #199162: pET-6xHis-GFP(+18)
Purpose: used to express a supercharged GFP variant in E. coli
Depositing lab: Allie Obermeyer. Depositing organization: Columbia University. Publication: Formation of Biomolecular Condensates in Bacteria by Tuning Protein Electrostatics. Yeong V, Werth EG, Brown LM, Obermeyer AC. ACS Cent Sci. 2020 Dec 23;6(12):2301-2310. doi: 10.1021/acscentsci.0c01146. Epub 2020 Nov 12. PubMed 33376791.
Backbone
  Vector backbone: pETDuet
  Total vector size (bp): 5896
Growth in bacteria
  Bacterial resistance: Ampicillin, 100 μg/mL
  Growth temperature: 37°C
  Growth strain: DH5alpha
  Growth instructions: Growth and protein expression after induction is improved at 25 °C.
  Copy number: High Copy
Gene/Insert
  Gene/Insert name: GFP(+18)
  Insert size (bp): 744
  Mutation: E16R, D29K, E42K, E44K, D86K, D112K, T115K, D127R, I138R, D143K, E152R, N159K, D207R, N222K, L246R
  Promoter: T7
  Tag / fusion protein: MGHHHHHHGGA (N terminal on insert)
  Cloning method: Unknown
  Sequencing primers: 5′ T7; 3′ T7-term
Resource information
  A portion of this plasmid was derived from a plasmid made by: This gene was synthesized and cloned into the plasmid by GenScript.
Terms and licenses: Academic/Nonprofit Terms; Industry Terms: Not Available to Industry
How to cite: pET-6xHis-GFP(+18) was a gift from Allie Obermeyer (Addgene plasmid # 199162 ; http://n2t.net/addgene:199162 ; RRID:Addgene_199162)
